>Addgene plasmid #235867 | pME_Cp_0_3IEE_021_ycf3-rps18_IEE_Cr | addgene full sequence | sequence record 471465 | Addgene NGS Result
TGTCGGCAGAATGCTTAATGAATTACAACAGTACTGCGACGAGTGGCAGGGCGGGGCGTAATTTGATATC
GAGCTCGCTTGGACTCCTGTTGATAGATCCAGTAATGACCTCAGAACTCCATCTGGATTTGTTCAGAACG
CTCGGTTGCCGCCGGGCGTTTTTTATTGGTGAGAATCCAAGCCTCGAGCTGTCAGACCAAGTTTACTCAT
ATATACTTTAGATTGATTTAAAACTTCATTTTTAATTTAAAAGGATCTAGGTGAAGATCCTTTTTGATAA
TCTCATGACCAAAATCCCTTAACGTGAGTTTTCGTTCCACTGAGCGTCAGACCCCGTAGAAAAGATCAAA
GGATCTTCTTGAGATCCTTTTTTTCTGCGCGTAATCTGCTGCTTGCAAACAAAAAAACCACCGCTACCAG
CGGTGGTTTGTTTGCCGGATCAAGAGCTACCAACTCTTTTTCCGAAGGTAACTGGCTTCAGCAGAGCGCA
GATACCAAATACTGTTCTTCTAGTGTAGCCGTAGTTAGGCCACCACTTCAAGAACTCTGTAGCACCGCCT
ACATACCTCGCTCTGCTAATCCTGTTACCAGTGGCTGCTGCCAGTGGCGATAAGTCGTGTCTTACCGGGT
TGGACTCAAGACGATAGTTACCGGATAAGGCGCAGCGGTCGGGCTGAACGGGGGGTTCGTGCACACAGCC
CAGCTTGGAGCGAACGACCTACACCGAACTGAGATACCTACAGCGTGAGCTATGAGAAAGCGCCACGCTT
CCCGAAGGGAGAAAGGCGGACAGGTATCCGGTAAGCGGCAGGGTCGGAACAGGAGAGCGCACGAGGGAGC
TTCCAGGGGGAAACGCCTGGTATCTTTATAGTCCTGTCGGGTTTCGCCACCTCTGACTTGAGCGTCGATT
TTTGTGATGCTCGTCAGGGGGGCGGAGCCTGTGGAAAAACGCCAGCAACGCGGCCTTTTTACGGTTCCTG
GCCTTTTGCTGGCCTTTTGCTCACATGTTCTTTCCTGCGTTATCCCCTGATTCTGTGGATAACCGTATTA
CCGCCTTTGAGTGAGCTGATACCGCTCGCCGCAGCCGAACGACCGAGCGCAGCGAGTCAGTGAGCGAGGA
AGCCTGCATAACGCGAAGTAATCTTTTCGGTTTTAAAGAAAAAGGGCAGGGTGGTGACACCTTGCCCTTT
TTTGCCGGACTGCAGCGGCCGCTACTAGTCGCGATGAGTGGTCTCACATTAAATAAATAAAAATTTAAAA
TATAAATTGCGAAATACTACTTAGTAACTAAAGTAGTTTTTTATAAAATTTGAAGCAGCTTAGACCATTG
AGAATACAGCTTCTCCATAAAGCATATTAATCTTGCTGTTGTACAGCCCCAAAGGAAAATATCTAAACCT
TTTCTTCTTAGGAACACCAGCGGCAGTGGTGGTACCACTGCCGCTGGCGGCCTAGGTAAATAAAATTGCC
ACTGAGGGGCTGCAATTTGTTTTAATTTATATCAATAGGTATTTATATTTTCCTTACAAAGTATTAAAAT
ATGGCTTAGAGAAGAGTAAAAATCAATCTGGCAACTTCAAGTCAAAAGGGTCAACATCTTTTAGTACGAG
ACCACTCATCGCTCTAGAAGCGGCCGCGAATTCCAGAAATCATCCTTAGCGAAAGCTAAGGATTTTTTTT
ATCTGAAATTCTGCCTCGTGATACGCCTATTTTTATAGGTTAATGTCATGATAATAATGGTTTCTTAGAC
GTCAGGTGGCACTCGAGTTGATCGGGCACGTAAGAGGTTCCAACTTTCACCATAATGAAATAAGATCACT
ACCGGGCGTATTTTTTGAGTTATCGAGATTTTCAGGAGCTAAGGAAGCTAAAATGGAGAAAAAAATCACT
GGATATACCACCGTTGATATATCCCAATGGCATCGTAAAGAACATTTTGAGGCATTTCAGTCAGTTGCTC
AATGTACCTATAACCAGACCGTTCAGCTGGATATTACGGCCTTTTTAAAGACCGTAAAGAAAAATAAGCA
CAAGTTTTATCCGGCCTTTATTCACATTCTTGCCCGCCTGATGAATGCTCATCCGGAATTTCGTATGGCA
ATGAAAGACGGTGAGCTGGTGATATGGGATAGTGTTCACCCTTGTTACACCGTTTTCCATGAGCAAACTG
AAACGTTTTCATCACTCTGGAGTGAATACCACGACGATTTCCGGCAGTTTCTACACATATATTCGCAAGA
TGTGGCGTGTTACGGTGAAAACCTGGCCTATTTCCCTAAAGGGTTTATTGAGAATATGTTTTTCGTATCA
GCCAATCCCTGGGTGAGTTTCACCAGTTTTGATTTAAACGTGGCCAATATGGACAACTTCTTCGCCCCCG
TTTTCACCATGGGCAAATATTATACGCAAGGCGACAAGGTGCTGATGCCGCTGGCGATTCAGGTTCATCA
TGCCGTTTGTGATGGCTTCCA
Features (pLannotate 1.2.2; 8 found; start..end, strand, type, name):
     82..176     +  terminator     lambda t0 terminator: transcription terminator from phage lambda
    359..947     +  rep_origin     ori: high-copy-number ColE1/pMB1/pBR322/pUC origin of replication
   1142..1199    -  terminator     his operon terminator: This putative transcriptin terminator from the E. coli his operon has a 2-bp deletion introduced during synthesis. Its efficiency has not been determined.
   1200..1219    -  misc_feature   BioBrick suffix: universal suffix for all parts
   1622..1643    -  misc_feature   BioBrick prefix: BioBrick prefix for parts that do not start with "ATG"
   1646..1689    +  terminator     bacterial terminator: putative bacterial transcription terminator
   1775..1872    +  promoter       cat promoter: promoter of the E. coli cat gene encoding chloramphenicol acetyltransferase
   1873..58      +  CDS            cat (across the origin): CAT_ECOLX - Experimental evidence at protein level: Swiss-Prot protein existence level 1. This enzyme is an effector of chloramphenicol resistance in bacteria. From Escherichia coli. This protein is used as a marker in many commonly used cloning vectors, such as pACYC184.
