[The description below was written by a language model from this plasmid's Addgene catalogue record and pLannotate feature annotations shown in this document.]
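Description:
pME_Cp_0_3IEE_021_ycf3-rps18_IEE_Cr is a small (about 2.5 kb) synthetic-biology part plasmid from a modular cloning toolkit built for engineering the chloroplast of Chlamydomonas reinhardtii. It is based on the pME_Cp_UAV_GFP backbone; the name suggests a universal acceptor vector with a GFP placeholder, although the record does not describe this. The part was inserted through BsaI sites that were destroyed during cloning, as is typical of Golden Gate-style assembly. The plasmid is maintained in E. coli at high copy through a ColE1/pUC-type origin. Selection is with chloramphenicol, via a cat gene expressed from its own cat promoter. In the sequenced record this coding sequence spans the numbering origin of the circular map.

The payload is a 370 bp, unmutated fragment from C. reinhardtii described as the ycf3-rps18 IEE. IEE most likely stands for intercistronic expression element, a chloroplast intergenic sequence that, when placed between coding regions of a polycistronic transcript, promotes processing into stable, translatable units. However, the record does not spell out the abbreviation or report any functional characterisation. The automated annotation does not label the insert itself. It presumably lies in the roughly 400 bp unannotated interval between the BioBrick prefix and suffix scars. That interval is insulated by bacterial terminators (the his operon terminator and a putative bacterial terminator), and a lambda t0 terminator follows the resistance gene. The plasmid has no promoter, reporter or chloroplast selection marker of its own. It appears to serve as a basic stored part for assembly with other toolkit modules into multigene chloroplast expression constructs, rather than for direct transformation.
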