Addgene plasmid #235867: pME_Cp_0_3IEE_021_ycf3-rps18_IEE_Cr
Purpose: ycf3-rps18 IEE Chlamydomonas reinhardtii
Depositing lab: Tobias Erb. Depositing organization: Max Planck Institute for Terrestrial Microbiology. Publication: A modular high-throughput approach for advancing synthetic biology in the chloroplast of Chlamydomonas. Inckemann RM, Chotel T, Burgis M, Brinkmann CK, Andreas L, Baumann J, Sharma P, Klose M, Barrett J, Ries F, Paczia N, Glatter T, Mackinder LCM, Willmund F, Erb TJ. Nat Plants. 2025 Nov;11(11):2332-2349. doi: 10.1038/s41477-025-02126-2. Epub 2025 Nov 3. PubMed 41184475.
Backbone
  Vector backbone: pME_Cp_UAV_GFP
  Backbone size w/o insert (bp): 2101
  Vector type: Synthetic Biology
Growth in bacteria
  Bacterial resistance: Chloramphenicol, 25 μg/mL
  Growth temperature: 37°C
  Growth strain: DH5alpha
  Copy number: High Copy
Gene/Insert
  Gene/Insert name: ycf3-rps18 IEE
  Species: Chlamydomonas reinhardtii
  Insert size (bp): 370
  Mutation: none
  Cloning method: Restriction Enzyme; 5′ cloning site BsaI (destroyed during cloning); 3′ cloning site BsaI (destroyed during cloning)
  Sequencing primers: 5′ CGTATCACGAGGCAGAATTTC; 3′ CCTGCATAACGCGAAGTAATC
Terms and licenses: Academic/Nonprofit Terms; Industry Terms: Not Available to Industry
Depositor comments: Please visit https://doi.org/10.1101/2024.05.08.593163 for bioRxiv preprint.
How to cite: pME_Cp_0_3IEE_021_ycf3-rps18_IEE_Cr was a gift from Tobias Erb (Addgene plasmid # 235867 ; http://n2t.net/addgene:235867 ; RRID:Addgene_235867)
